Addgene plasmid #50831: pAcBac2.tR4-OMeYRS/GFP*
Purpose: baculovirus-based delivery system that enables the efficient incorporation of unnatural amino acids into proteins in mammalian cells
Depositing lab: Peter Schultz. Depositing organization: Scripps California (The Scripps Research Institute). Publication: Efficient viral delivery system for unnatural amino acid mutagenesis in mammalian cells. Chatterjee A, Xiao H, Bollong M, Ai HW, Schultz PG. Proc Natl Acad Sci U S A. 2013 Jul 16;110(29):11803-8. doi: 10.1073/pnas.1309584110. Epub 2013 Jul 1. PubMed 23818609.
Backbone
  Vector backbone: pAcBac
  Modifications to backbone: derived from pFastBac-Dual from Invitrogen.
  Vector type: Insect Expression ; baculoviral
Growth in bacteria
  Bacterial resistance: Ampicillin, 100 μg/mL
  Growth temperature: 37°C
  Growth strain: DH5alpha
  Copy number: High Copy
Gene/Insert 1
  Gene/Insert name: two-copy Tyr tRNA cassette
  Species: Synthetic
  Promoter: U6 and H1
  Cloning method: Unknown
  Sequencing primers: 5′ unknown
Gene/Insert 2
  Gene/Insert name: EGFP*
  Mutation: Y39TAG
  Promoter: CAG
  Tag / fusion protein: WPRE (C terminal on insert); Myc-6xHis (C terminal on insert)
  Cloning method: Unknown
  Sequencing primers: 5′ unknown; 3′ WPRE-R
Gene/Insert 3
  Gene/Insert name: OMeYRS (alt name: E. coli tyrosyl-tRNA synthetase)
  Species: E. coli
  Mutation: able to charge various unnatural amino acids (UAAs) but not canonical amino acids. Y37V, D182S, F183M, D265R
  Promoter: CMV
  Tag / fusion protein: His (C terminal on insert)
  Cloning method: Unknown
  Sequencing primers: 5′ CMV-F
Gene/Insert 4
  Gene/Insert name: two copy Tyr tRNA cassette
  Species: Synthetic
  Promoter: U6 and H1
  Cloning method: Unknown
  Sequencing primers: 5′ unknown
Terms and licenses: Academic/Nonprofit Terms; Industry Terms: Not Available to Industry
How to cite: pAcBac2.tR4-OMeYRS/GFP* was a gift from Peter Schultz (Addgene plasmid # 50831 ; http://n2t.net/addgene:50831 ; RRID:Addgene_50831)
