[The description below was written by a language model from this plasmid's Addgene catalogue record and pLannotate feature annotations shown in this document.]
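Description:
pAcBac2.tR4-OMeYRS/GFP* is a baculovirus transfer plasmid built on pAcBac, a derivative of pFastBac-Dual, and designed to deliver the components for unnatural amino acid incorporation into mammalian cells. It is maintained in E. coli as a high-copy plasmid through a ColE1/pUC-type origin with ampicillin selection, and it also carries an f1 origin. The payload lies between the Tn7L and Tn7R mini-transposon ends together with a gentamicin resistance gene. This is the standard arrangement for transposing a cassette into a baculoviral bacmid to generate recombinant virus. Within that region the feature table also shows a polyhedrin promoter driving VSV-G, followed by an SV40 polyadenylation signal. The catalogue fields do not mention this element. It would be expressed in insect cells during virus production and presumably pseudotypes the virions to improve mammalian transduction.

The transposable region carries three functional modules under mammalian promoters. A CMV enhancer/promoter with a bGH poly(A) signal expresses OMeYRS, a His-tagged E. coli tyrosyl-tRNA synthetase variant (Y37V, D182S, F183M, D265R) recorded as charging various unnatural amino acids but not canonical ones. Two cassettes flank the payload, each containing two tyrosine amber-suppressor tRNA copies under the U6 and H1 polymerase III promoters, giving four tRNA genes in total. The reporter is EGFP* with an amber stop codon at position 39 (Y39TAG) and a C-terminal Myc-6xHis tag. It is driven by the CAG promoter (CMV enhancer, chicken β-actin promoter, chimeric intron) and followed by WPRE and a rabbit β-globin poly(A) signal. Full-length fluorescent protein should appear only when the synthetase/tRNA pair suppresses the amber codon, so the construct reports the efficiency of unnatural amino acid incorporation after baculoviral transduction.
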