Features (pLannotate 1.2.2; 36 found; start..end, strand, type, name):
     83..248     +  mobile_element Tn7L: mini-Tn7 element (left end of the Tn7 transposon) Tn7
    267..348     -  ncRNA          tRNA: Accession: RF00005 - tRNA
    354..448     -  promoter       H1-2O2 promoter: doxycycline-inducible variant of the human H1 RNA promoter (Henriksen et al., 2007)
    456..537     -  tRNA           supF (fragment): E. coli amber-suppressor tyrosine tRNA
    546..786     -  promoter       U6 promoter: RNA polymerase III promoter for human U6 snRNA
   1141..1196    -  polyA_signal   β-globin poly(A) signal: rabbit β-globin polyadenylation signal (Gil and Proudfoot, 1987)
   1327..1915    -  misc_feature   WPRE: woodchuck hepatitis virus posttranscriptional regulatory element
   2013..2729    -  CDS            EGFP: EGFP is a basic (constitutively fluorescent) green fluorescent protein published in 1996, derived from Aequorea victoria. It is reported to be a rapidly-maturing weak dimer with moderate acid sensitivity.
   2799..3815    -  intron         chimeric intron: chimera between introns from chicken β-actin and rabbit β-globin
   3816..4091    -  promoter       chicken β-actin promoter: No description available
   4093..4396    -  enhancer       CMV enhancer: human cytomegalovirus immediate early enhancer
   4474..4608    -  polyA_signal   SV40 poly(A) signal: SV40 polyadenylation signal
   4631..4714    -  CDS            large T antigen (fragment): large T antigen from SV40 (simian virus 40)
   4737..6270    -  CDS            VSV-G (fragment) (sequence partly withheld): vesicular stomatitis virus G glycoprotein Indiana strain
   6329..6420    -  promoter       polyhedrin promoter: polh from Autographa californica; promoter for the baculovirus polyhedrin gene
   6515..6894    +  enhancer       CMV enhancer: human cytomegalovirus immediate early enhancer
   6895..7098    +  promoter       CMV promoter: human cytomegalovirus (CMV) immediate early promoter
   7094..7127    +  LTR            5' LTR (truncated) (fragment): truncated 5' long terminal repeat (LTR) from HIV-1
   7143..7161    +  promoter       T7 promoter: promoter for bacteriophage T7 RNA polymerase
   7187..8458    +  CDS            tyrS: SYY_ECOLI - Experimental evidence at protein level: Swiss-Prot protein existence level 1. Catalyzes the attachment of L-tyrosine to tRNA(Tyr) in a two- step reaction: tyrosine is first activated by ATP to form Tyr-AMP and then transferred to the acceptor end of tRNA(Tyr) (PubMed:4292198, PubMed:4579631). Can also mischarge tRNA(Tyr) with D-tyrosine, leading to the formation of D-tyrosyl-tRNA(Tyr), which can be hydrolyzed by the D-aminoacyl-tRNA deacylase (PubMed:4292198). In vitro, can also use the non-natural amino acid azatyrosine (PubMed:11006270). From Escherichia coli (strain K12).
   8541..8765    +  polyA_signal   bGH poly(A) signal: bovine growth hormone polyadenylation signal
   8769..8787    +  promoter       SV40 promoter (fragment): SV40 enhancer and early promoter
   8802..9042    +  promoter       U6 promoter: RNA polymerase III promoter for human U6 snRNA
   9051..9132    +  tRNA           supF (fragment): E. coli amber-suppressor tyrosine tRNA
   9140..9234    +  promoter       H1-2O2 promoter: doxycycline-inducible variant of the human H1 RNA promoter (Henriksen et al., 2007)
   9238..9319    +  ncRNA          tRNA: Accession: RF00005 - tRNA
   9353..9380    +  rep_origin     f1 ori (fragment): f1 bacteriophage origin of replication; arrow indicates direction of (+) strand synthesis
   9400..9759    +  CDS            YPR2_ECOLX (fragment): Protein predicted: Swiss-Prot protein existence level 4. From Escherichia coli.
   9737..9765    +  promoter       Pc promoter: intI1 (promoter lies within the coding sequence); class 1 integron promoter
   9954..10487   +  CDS            GmR: gentamycin acetyltransferase; aacC1; confers resistance to gentamycin
  10554..10778   +  mobile_element Tn7R: mini-Tn7 element (right end of the Tn7 transposon) Tn7
  10846..10897   +  misc_feature   bom (fragment): basis of mobility region from pBR322
  11083..11671   -  rep_origin     ori: high-copy-number ColE1/pMB1/pBR322/pUC origin of replication
  11842..12702   -  CDS            AmpR: β-lactamase; bla; confers resistance to ampicillin, carbenicillin, and related antibiotics
  12703..12807   -  promoter       AmpR promoter: bla
  12833..13287   -  rep_origin     f1 ori (sequence partly withheld): f1 bacteriophage origin of replication; arrow indicates direction of (+) strand synthesis
>Addgene plasmid #50831 | pAcBac2.tR4-OMeYRS/GFP* | addgene full sequence | sequence record 193569 | Addgene NGS Result
AAAGTAGCCGAAGATGACGGTTTGTCACATGGAGTTGGCAGGATGTTTGATTAAAAACATAACAGGAAGA
AAAATGCCCCGCTGTGGGCGGACAAAATAGTTGGGAACTGGGAGGGGTGGAAATGGAGTTTTTAAGGATT
ATTTAGGGAAGAGTGACAAAATAGATGGGAACTGGGTGTAGCGTCGTAAGCTAATACGAAAATTAAAAAT
GACAAAATAGTTTGGAACTAGATTTCACTTATCTGGTTCGGATCTCCTAGCAAAAAATGGAGGGGGACGG
ATTCGAACCGCCGAACCCAAAGGGAGCGGATTTAGAGTCCGCCGCGTTTAGCCACTTCGCTACCCCTCCG
GTGTCTCTATCACTGATAGGGAACTTATAAGTCTCTATCACTGATAGGGATTTCACGTTTATGGTGATTT
CCCAGAACACATAGCGACATGCAAATATTAAAAAATGGTGGGGGAAGGATTCGAACCTTCGAAGTCTGTG
ACGGCAGATTTAGAGTCTGCTCCCTTTGGCCGCTCGGGAACCCCACCGGTGTTTCGTCCTTTCCACAAGA
TATATAAAGCCAAGAAATCGAAATACTTTCAAGTTACGGTAAGCATATGATAGTCCATTTTAAAACATAA
TTTTAAAACTGCAAACTACCCAAGAAATTATTACTTTCTACGTCACGTATTTTGTACTAATATCTTTGTG
TTTACAGTCAAATTAATTCTAATTATCTCTCTAACAGCCTTGTATCGTATATGCAAATATGAAGGAATCA
TGGGAAATAGGCCCTCTTCCTGCCCGACCTAGGGCAGGTCGAGGGATCTCCATAAGAGAAGAGGGACAGC
TATGACTGGGAGTAGTCAGGAGAGGAGGAAAAATCTGGCTAGTAAAACATGTAAGGAAAATTTTAGGGAT
GTTAAAGAAAAAAATAACACAAAACAAAATATAAAAAAAATCTAACCTCAAGTCAAGGCTTTTCTATGGA
ATAAGGAATGGACAGCAGGGGGCTGTTTCATATACTGATGACCTCTTTATAGCCAACCTTTGTTCATGGC
AGCCAGCATATGGGCATATGTTGCCAAACTCTAAACCAAATACTCATTCTGATGTTTTAAATGATTTGCC
CTCCCATATGTCCTTCCGAGTGAGAGACACAAAAAATTCCAACACACTATTGCAATGAAAATAAATTTCC
TTTATTAGCCAGAAGTCAGATGCTCAAGGGGCTTCATGATGTCCCCATAATTTTTGGCAGAGGGAAAAAG
ATCTCAGTGGTATTTGTGAGCCAGGGCATTGGTCGATCGACCACTGTGCTGGCGGCCGGCCAGGCCGCGG
GGAGGCGGCCCAAAGGGAGATCCGACTCGTCTGAGGGCGAAGGCGAAGACGCGGAAGAGGCCGCAGAGCC
GGCAGCAGGCCGCGGGAAGGAAGGTCCGCTGGATTGAGGGCCGAAGGGACGTAGCAGAAGGACGTCCCGC
GCAGAATCCAGGTGGCAACACAGGCGAGCAGCCAAGGAAAGGACGATGATTTCCCCGACAACACCACGGA
ATTGTCAGTGCCCAACAGCCGAGCCCCTGTCCAGCAGCGGGCAAGGCAGGCGGCGATGAGTTCCGCCGTG
GCAATAGGGAGGGGGAAAGCGAAAGTCCCGGAAAGGAGCTGACAGGTGGTGGCAATGCCCCAACCAGTGG
GGGTTGCGTCAGCAAACACAGTGCACACCACGCCACGTTGCCTGACAACGGGCCACAACTCCTCATAAAG
AGACAGCAACCAGGATTTATACAAGGAGGAGAAAATGAAAGCCATACGGGAAGCAATAGCATGATACAAA
GGCATTAAAGCAGCGTATCCACATAGCGTAAAAGGAGCAACATAGTTAAGAATACCAGTCAATCTTTCAC
AAATTTTGTAATCCAGAGGTTGATTGTCGACTTAACGCGTTGAATTCTCAATGGTGATGGTGATGATGAC
CGGTATGCATATTCAGATCCTCTTCTGAGATGAGTTTTTGTTCGAAGGGCCCCTTGTACAGCTCGTCCAT
GCCGAGAGTGATCCCGGCGGCGGTCACGAACTCCAGCAGGACCATGTGATCGCGCTTCTCGTTGGGGTCT
TTGCTCAGGGCGGACTGGGTGCTCAGGTAGTGGTTGTCGGGCAGCAGCACGGGGCCGTCGCCGATGGGGG
TGTTCTGCTGGTAGTGGTCGGCGAGCTGCACGCTGCCGTCCTCGATGTTGTGGCGGATCTTGAAGTTCAC
CTTGATGCCGTTCTTCTGCTTGTCGGCCATGATATAGACGTTGTGGCTGTTGTAGTTGTACTCCAGCTTG
TGCCCCAGGATGTTGCCGTCCTCCTTGAAGTCGATGCCCTTCAGCTCGATGCGGTTCACCAGGGTGTCGC
CCTCGAACTTCACCTCGGCGCGGGTCTTGTAGTTGCCGTCGTCCTTGAAGAAGATGGTGCGCTCCTGGAC
GTAGCCTTCGGGCATGGCGGACTTGAAGAAGTCGTGCTGCTTCATGTGGTCGGGGTAGCGGCTGAAGCAC
TGCACGCCGTAGGTCAGGGTGGTCACGAGGGTGGGCCAGGGCACGGGCAGCTTGCCGGTGGTGCAGATGA
ACTTCAGGGTCAGCTTGCCCTAGGTGGCATCGCCCTCGCCCTCGCCGGACACGCTGAACTTGTGGCCGTT
TACGTCGCCGTCCAGCTCGACCAGGATGGGCACCACCCCGGTGAACAGCTCCTCGCCCTTGCTCACCATG
GTGGCCTCCTTGGCCAATTCTTTGCCAAAATGATGAGACAGCACAATAACCAGCACGTTGCCCAGGAGCT
GTAGGAAAAAGAAGAAGGCATGAACATGGTTAGCAGAGGCTCTAGAGCCGCCGGTCACACGCCAGAAGCC
GAACCCCGCCCTGCCCCGTCCCCCCCGAAGGCAGCCGTCCCCCCGCGGACAGCCCCGAGGCTGGAGAGGG
AGAAGGGGACGGCGGCGCGGCGACGCACGAAGGCCCTCCCCGCCCATTTCCTTCCTGCCGGCGCCGCACC
GCTTCGCCCCGCGCCCGCTAGAGGGGGTGCGGCGGCGCCTCCCAGATTTCGGCTCCGCACAGATTTGGGA
CAAAGGAAGTCCCTGCGCCCTCTCGCACGATTACCATAAAAGGCAATGGCTGCGGCTCGCCGCGCCTCGA
CAGCCGCCGGCGCTCCGGGGGCCGCCGCGCCCCTCCCCCGAGCCCTCCCCGGCCCGAGGCGGCCCCGCCC
CGCCCGGCACCCCCACCTGCCGCCACCCCCCGCCCGGCACGGCGAGCCCCGCGCCACGCCCCGTACGGAG
CCCCGCACCCGAAGCCGGGCCGTGCTCAGCAACTCGGGGAGGGGGGTGCAGGGGGGGTTGCAGCCCGACC
GACGCGCCCACACCCCCTGCTCACCCCCCCACGCACACACCCCGCACGCAGCCTTTGTTCCCCTCGCAGC
CCCCCCCGCACCGCGGGGCACCGCCCCCGGCCGCGCTCCCCTCGCGCACACTGCGGAGCGCACAAAGCCC
CGCGCCGCGCCCGCAGCGCTCACAGCCGCCGGGCAGCGCGGAGCCGCACGCGGCGCTCCCCACGCACACA
CACACGCACGCACCCCCCGAGCCGCTCCCCCCGCACAAAGGGCCCTCCCGGAGCCCCTCAAGGCTTTCAC
GCAGCCACAGAAAAGAAACAAGCCGTCATTAAACCAAGCGCTAATTACAGCCCGGAGGAGAAGGGCCGTC
CCGCCCGCTCACCTGTGGGAGTAACGCGGTCAGTCAGAGCCGGGGCGGGCGGCGCGAGGCGGCGGCGGAG
CGGGGCACGGGGCGAAGGCAGCGCGCAGCGACTCCCGCCCGCCGCGCGCTTCGCTTTTTATAGGGCCGCC
GCCGCCGCCGCCTCGCCATAAAAGGAAACTTTCGGAGCGCGCCGCTCTGATTGGCTGCCGCCGCACCTCT
CCGCCTCGCCCCGCCCCGCCCCTCGCCCCGCCCCGCCCCGCCTGGCGCGCGCCCCCCCCCCCCCCGCCCC
CATCGCTGCACAAAATAATTAAAAAATAAATAAATACAAAATTGGGGGTGGGGAGGGGGGGGAGATGGGG
AGAGTGAAGCAGAACGTGGGGCTCACCTCGACCATGGTAATAGCGATGACTAATACGTAGATGTACTGCC
AAGTAGGAAAGTCCCATAAGGTCATGTACTGGGCATAATGCCAGGCGGGCCATTTACCGTCATTGACGTC
AATAGGGGGCGTACTTGGCATATGATACACTTGATGTACTGCCAAGTGGGCAGTTTACCGTAAATACTCC
ACCCATTGACGTCAATGGAAAGTCCCTATTGGCGTTACTATGGGAACATACGTCATTATTGACGTCAATG
GGCGGGGGTCGTTGGGCGGTCAGCCAGGCGGGCCATTTACCGTAAGTTATGTAACGCGGAACTCCATATA
TGGGCTATGAACTAATGACCCCGTAATTGATTACTATTAATAACTAGGCTCAAGCAGTGATCAGATCCAG
ACATGATAAGATACATTGATGAGTTTGGACAAACCACAACTAGAATGCAGTGAAAAAAATGCTTTATTTG
TGAAATTTGTGATGCTATTGCTTTATTTGTAACCATTATAAGCTGCAATAAACAAGTTAACAACAACAAT
TGCATTCATTTTATGTTTCAGGTTCAGGGGGAGGTGTGGGAGGTTTTTTAAAGCAAGTAAAACCTCTACA
AATGTGGTATGGCTGATTATGATCCTCTAGTACTTCTCGACTTATCACTTTCCAAGTCGGTTCATCTCTA
TGTCTGTATAAATCTGTCTTTTCTTGGTGTGCTTTAATTTAATGCAAAGATGGATACCAACTCGGAGAAC
CAAGAATAGTCCAATGATTAACCCTATGATAAAGAAAAAAGAGGCAATAGAGCTTTTCCAACTACTGAAC
CAACCTTCTACAAGCTCGATTGGATT
[1296 nt withheld, positions 4927-6222]
GCAATTCACCCCAATGAATAAAAAGGCTAAGTACAAAAGGCACTTCATGGTGGCGGTTTTTTAGGAGTTC
GCGCCCGATGGTGGGACGGTATGAATAATCCGGAATATTTATAGGTTTTTTTATTACAAAACTGTTACGA
AAACAGTAAAATACTTATTTATTTGCGAGATGGTTATCATTTTAATTATCTCCATGATCTATTAATATTC
CGGAGTATACGGACCGCGGCCGCAAATACCTGCAGGATCCGTTTTGCGCTGCTTCGCGATGTACGGGCCA
GATATACGCGTTGACATTGATTATTGACTAGTTATTAATAGTAATCAATTACGGGGTCATTAGTTCATAG
CCCATATATGGAGTTCCGCGTTACATAACTTACGGTAAATGGCCCGCCTGGCTGACCGCCCAACGACCCC
CGCCCATTGACGTCAATAATGACGTATGTTCCCATAGTAACGCCAATAGGGACTTTCCATTGACGTCAAT
GGGTGGAGTATTTACGGTAAACTGCCCACTTGGCAGTACATCAAGTGTATCATATGCCAAGTACGCCCCC
TATTGACGTCAATGACGGTAAATGGCCCGCCTGGCATTATGCCCAGTACATGACCTTATGGGACTTTCCT
ACTTGGCAGTACATCTACGTATTAGTCATCGCTATTACCATGGTGATGCGGTTTTGGCAGTACATCAATG
GGCGTGGATAGCGGTTTGACTCACGGGGATTTCCAAGTCTCCACCCCATTGACGTCAATGGGAGTTTGTT
TTGGCACCAAAATCAACGGGACTTTCCAAAATGTCGTAACAACTCCGCCCCATTGACGCAAATGGGCGGT
AGGCGTGTACGGTGGGAGGTCTATATAAGCAGAGCTCTCTGGCTAACTAGAGAACCCACTGCTTACTGGC
TTATCGAAATTAATACGACTCACTATAGGGAGACCCAAGCTGGCTAGCGCCACCATGGCAAGCAGTAACT
TGATTAAACAATTGCAAGAGCGGGGGCTGGTAGCCCAGGTGACGGACGAGGAAGCGTTAGCAGAGCGACT
GGCGCAAGGCCCGATCGCACTCGTGTGTGGCTTCGATCCTACCGCTGACAGCTTGCATTTGGGGCATCTT
GTTCCATTGTTATGCCTGAAACGCTTCCAGCAGGCGGGCCACAAGCCGGTTGCGCTGGTAGGCGGCGCGA
CGGGTCTGATTGGCGACCCGAGCTTCAAAGCTGCCGAGCGTAAGCTGAACACCGAAGAAACTGTTCAGGA
GTGGGTGGACAAAATCCGTAAGCAGGTTGCCCCGTTCCTCGATTTCGACTGTGGAGAAAACTCTGCTATC
GCGGCCAATAATTATGACTGGTTCGGCAATATGAATGTGCTGACCTTCCTGCGCGATATTGGCAAACACT
TCTCCGTTAACCAGATGATCAACAAAGAAGCGGTTAAGCAGCGTCTCAACCGTGAAGATCAGGGGATTTC
GTTCACTGAGTTTTCCTACAACCTGCTGCAGGGTTATAGTATGGCCTGTTTGAACAAACAGTACGGTGTG
GTGCTGCAAATTGGTGGTTCTGACCAGTGGGGTAACATCACTTCTGGTATCGACCTGACCCGTCGTCTGC
ATCAGAATCAGGTGTTTGGCCTGACCGTTCCGCTGATCACTAAAGCAGATGGCACCAAATTTGGTAAAAC
TGAAGGCGGCGCAGTCTGGTTGGATCCGAAGAAAACCAGCCCGTACAAATTCTACCAGTTCTGGATCAAC
ACTGCGCGTGCCGACGTTTACCGCTTCCTGAAGTTCTTCACCTTTATGAGCATTGAAGAGATCAACGCCC
TGGAAGAAGAAGATAAAAACAGCGGTAAAGCACCGCGCGCCCAGTATGTACTGGCGGAGCAGGTGACTCG
TCTGGTTCACGGTGAAGAAGGTTTACAGGCGGCAAAACGTATTACCGAATGCCTGTTCAGCGGTTCTTTG
AGTGCGCTGAGTGAAGCGGACTTCGAACAGCTGGCGCAGGACGGCGTACCGATGGTTGAGATGGAAAAGG
GCGCAGACCTGATGCAGGCACTGGTCGATTCTGAACTGCAACCTTCCCGTGGTCAGGCACGTAAAACTAT
CGCCTCCAATGCCATCACCATTAACGGTGAAAAACAGTCCGATCCTGAATACTTCTTTAAAGAAGAAGAT
CGTCTGTTTGGTCGTTTTACCTTACTGCGTCGCGGTAAAAAGAATTACTGTCTGATTTGCTGGAAAGGGC
CCGTTTAAGAATTCAACGCGTTAAGTCGACTTTAACTCGAGTCTAGAGGGCCCGTTTAAACCCGCTGATC
AGCCTCGACTGTGCCTTCTAGTTGCCAGCCATCTGTTGTTTGCCCCTCCCCCGTGCCTTCCTTGACCCTG
GAAGGTGCCACTCCCACTGTCCTTTCCTAATAAAATGAGGAAATTGCATCGCATTGTCTGAGTAGGTGTC
ATTCTATTCTGGGGGGTGGGGTGGGGCAGGACAGCAAGGGGGAGGATTGGGAAGACAATAGCAGGCATGC
TGGGGATGCGGTGGGCTCTATGGCTTCTGAGGCGGAAAGAACCAGATCTCGGGCAGGAAGAGGGCCTATT
TCCCATGATTCCTTCATATTTGCATATACGATACAAGGCTGTTAGAGAGATAATTAGAATTAATTTGACT
GTAAACACAAAGATATTAGTACAAAATACGTGACGTAGAAAGTAATAATTTCTTGGGTAGTTTGCAGTTT
TAAAATTATGTTTTAAAATGGACTATCATATGCTTACCGTAACTTGAAAGTATTTCGATTTCTTGGCTTT
ATATATCTTGTGGAAAGGACGAAACACCGGTGGGGTTCCCGAGCGGCCAAAGGGAGCAGACTCTAAATCT
GCCGTCACAGACTTCGAAGGTTCGAATCCTTCCCCCACCATTTTTTAATATTTGCATGTCGCTATGTGTT
CTGGGAAATCACCATAAACGTGAAATCCCTATCAGTGATAGAGACTTATAAGTTCCCTATCAGTGATAGA
GACACCGGAGGGGTAGCGAAGTGGCTAAACGCGGCGGACTCTAAATCCGCTCCCTTTGGGTTCGGCGGTT
CGAATCCGTCCCCCTCCATTTTTTCAGCTGGGGCTCTAGGGGGTATCCCCACGCGCCCTGTAGCGGCGCA
TTAAGCGCAAGCCCTGCCATAGCCACTACGGGTACGTAGCCAACCACTAGAACTATAGCTAGAGTCCTGG
GCGAACAAACGATGCTCGCCTTCCAGAAAACCGAGGATGCGAACCACTTCATCCGGGGTCAGCACCACCG
GCAAGCGCCGCGACGGCCGAGGTCTACCGATCTCCTGAAGCAAGGGCAGATCCGTGCACAGCACCTTGCC
GTAGAAGAACAGCAAGGCCGCCAATGCCTGACGATGCGTGGAGACCGAAACCTTGCGCTCGTTCGCCAGC
CAGGACAGAAATGCCTCGACTTCGCTGCTGCCCAAGGTTGCCGGGTGACGCACACCGTGGAAACGGATGA
AGGCACGAACCCAGTTGACATAAGCCTGTTCGGTTCGTAAACTGTAATGCAAGTAGCGTATGCGCTCACG
CAACTGGTCCAGAACCTTGACCGAACGCAGCGGTGGTAACGGCGCAGTGGCGGTTTTCATGGCTTGTTAT
GACTGTTTTTTTGTACAGTCTATGCCTCGGGCATCCAAGCAGCAAGCGCGTTACGCCGTGGGTCGATGTT
TGATGTTATGGAGCAGCAACGATGTTACGCAGCAGCAACGATGTTACGCAGCAGGGCAGTCGCCCTAAAA
CAAAGTTAGGTGGCTCAAGTATGGGCATCATTCGCACATGTAGGCTCGGCCCTGACCAAGTCAAATCCAT
GCGGGCTGCTCTTGATCTTTTCGGTCGTGAGTTCGGAGACGTAGCCACCTACTCCCAACATCAGCCGGAC
TCCGATTACCTCGGGAACTTGCTCCGTAGTAAGACATTCATCGCGCTTGCTGCCTTCGACCAAGAAGCGG
TTGTTGGCGCTCTCGCGGCTTACGTTCTGCCCAAGTTTGAGCAGCCGCGTAGTGAGATCTATATCTATGA
TCTCGCAGTCTCCGGCGAGCACCGGAGGCAGGGCATTGCCACCGCGCTCATCAATCTCCTCAAGCATGAG
GCCAACGCGCTTGGTGCTTATGTGATCTACGTGCAAGCAGATTACGGTGACGATCCCGCAGTGGCTCTCT
ATACAAAGTTGGGCATACGGGAAGAAGTGATGCACTTTGATATCGACCCAAGTACCGCCACCTAACAATT
CGTTCAAGCCGAGATCGGCTTCCCGGCCGCGGAGTTGTTCGGTAAATTGTCACAACGCCGCGAATATAGT
CTTTACCATGCCCTTGGCCACGCCCCTCTTTAATACGACGGGCAATTTGCACTTCAGAAAATGAAGAGTT
TGCTTTAGCCATAACAAAAGTCCAGTATGCTTTTTCACAGCATAACTGGACTGATTTCAGTTTACAACTA
TTCTGTCTAGTTTAAGACTTTATTGTCATAGTTTAGATCTATTTTGTTCAGTTTAAGACTTTATTGTCCG
CCCACACCCGCTTACGCAGGGCATCCATTTATTACTCAACCGTAACCGATTTTGCCAGGTTACGCGGCTG
GTCTATGCGGTGTGAAATACCGCACAGATGCGTAAGGAGAAAATACCGCATCAGGCGCTCTTCCGCTTCC
TCGCTCACTGACTCGCTGCGCTCGGTCGTTCGGCTGCGGCGAGCGGTATCAGCTCACTCAAAGGCGGTAA
TACGGTTATCCACAGAATCAGGGGATAACGCAGGAAAGAACATGTGAGCAAAAGGCCAGCAAAAGGCCAG
GAACCGTAAAAAGGCCGCGTTGCTGGCGTTTTTCCATAGGCTCCGCCCCCCTGACGAGCATCACAAAAAT
CGACGCTCAAGTCAGAGGTGGCGAAACCCGACAGGACTATAAAGATACCAGGCGTTTCCCCCTGGAAGCT
CCCTCGTGCGCTCTCCTGTTCCGACCCTGCCGCTTACCGGATACCTGTCCGCCTTTCTCCCTTCGGGAAG
CGTGGCGCTTTCTCATAGCTCACGCTGTAGGTATCTCAGTTCGGTGTAGGTCGTTCGCTCCAAGCTGGGC
TGTGTGCACGAACCCCCCGTTCAGCCCGACCGCTGCGCCTTATCCGGTAACTATCGTCTTGAGTCCAACC
CGGTAAGACACGACTTATCGCCACTGGCAGCAGCCACTGGTAACAGGATTAGCAGAGCGAGGTATGTAGG
CGGTGCTACAGAGTTCTTGAAGTGGTGGCCTAACTACGGCTACACTAGAAGAACAGTATTTGGTATCTGC
GCTCTGCTGAAGCCAGTTACCTTCGGAAAAAGAGTTGGTAGCTCTTGATCCGGCAAACAAACCACCGCTG
GTAGCGGTGGTTTTTTTGTTTGCAAGCAGCAGATTACGCGCAGAAAAAAAGGATCTCAAGAAGATCCTTT
GATCTTTTCTACGGGGTCTGACGCTCAGTGGAACGAAAACTCACGTTAAGGGATTTTGGTCATGAGATTA
TCAAAAAGGATCTTCACCTAGATCCTTTTAAATTAAAAATGAAGTTTTAAATCAATCTAAAGTATATATG
AGTAAACTTGGTCTGACAGTTACCAATGCTTAATCAGTGAGGCACCTATCTCAGCGATCTGTCTATTTCG
TTCATCCATAGTTGCCTGACTCCCCGTCGTGTAGATAACTACGATACGGGAGGGCTTACCATCTGGCCCC
AGTGCTGCAATGATACCGCGAGACCCACGCTCACCGGCTCCAGATTTATCAGCAATAAACCAGCCAGCCG
GAAGGGCCGAGCGCAGAAGTGGTCCTGCAACTTTATCCGCCTCCATCCAGTCTATTAATTGTTGCCGGGA
AGCTAGAGTAAGTAGTTCGCCAGTTAATAGTTTGCGCAACGTTGTTGCCATTGCTACAGGCATCGTGGTG
TCACGCTCGTCGTTTGGTATGGCTTCATTCAGCTCCGGTTCCCAACGATCAAGGCGAGTTACATGATCCC
CCATGTTGTGCAAAAAAGCGGTTAGCTCCTTCGGTCCTCCGATCGTTGTCAGAAGTAAGTTGGCCGCAGT
GTTATCACTCATGGTTATGGCAGCACTGCATAATTCTCTTACTGTCATGCCATCCGTAAGATGCTTTTCT
GTGACTGGTGAGTACTCAACCAAGTCATTCTGAGAATAGTGTATGCGGCGACCGAGTTGCTCTTGCCCGG
CGTCAATACGGGATAATACCGCGCCACATAGCAGAACTTTAAAAGTGCTCATCATTGGAAAACGTTCTTC
GGGGCGAAAACTCTCAAGGATCTTACCGCTGTTGAGATCCAGTTCGATGTAACCCACTCGTGCACCCAAC
TGATCTTCAGCATCTTTTACTTTCACCAGCGTTTCTGGGTGAGCAAAAACAGGAAGGCAAAATGCCGCAA
AAAAGGGAATAAGGGCGACACGGAAATGTTGAATACTCATACTCTTCCTTTTTCAATATTATTGAAGCAT
TTATCAGGGTTATTGTCTCATGAGCGGATACATATTTGAATGTATTTAGAAAAATAAACAAATAGGGGTT
CCGCGCACATTTCCCCGAAAAGTGCCACCTAAATTGTAAGCGTTAATATTTTGTTAAAATTCGCGTTAAA
TTTTTGTTAAATCAGCTCATTTTTTAACCAATAGGCCGAAATCGGCAAAATCCCTTATAAATCAAAAGAA
TAGACCGAGATAGGGT
[37 nt withheld, positions 12959-12995]
AAGAACGTGGACTCCAACGTCAAAGG
[49 nt withheld, positions 13022-13070]
T
[91 nt withheld, positions 13072-13162]
G
[124 nt withheld, positions 13164-13287]
CCCATTCGCCATTCAGGCTGCAAATAAGCGTTGATATTCAGTCAATTACAAACATTAATAACGAAGAGAT
GACAGAAAAATTTTCATTCTGTGACAGAGAA
