>Addgene plasmid #50831 | pAcBac2.tR4-OMeYRS/GFP* | addgene partial sequence | sequence record 114876 | 50831 with EGFP-C
GTACAAGGGGCCCTTCGAACAAAAACTCATCTCAGAAGAGGATCTGAATATGCATACCGGTCATCATCAC
CATCACCATTGAGAATTCAACGCGTTAAGTCGACAATCAACCTCTGGATTACAAAATTTGTGAAAGATTG
ACTGGTATTCTTAACTATGTTGCTCCTTTTACGCTATGTGGATACGCTGCTTTAATGCCTTTGTATCATG
CTATTGCTTCCCGTATGGCTTTCATTTTCTCCTCCTTGTATAAATCCTGGTTGCTGTCTCTTTATGAGGA
GTTGTGGCCCGTTGTCAGGCAACGTGGCGTGGTGTGCACTGTGTTTGCTGACGCAACCCCCACTGGTTGG
GGCATTGCCACCACCTGTCAGCTCCTTTCCGGGACTTTCGCTTTCCCCCTCCCTATTGCCACGGCGGAAC
TCATCGCCGCCTGCCTTGCCCGCTGCTGGACAGGGGCTCGGCTGTTGGGCACTGACAATTCCGTGGTGTT
GTCGGGGAAATCATCGTCCTTTCCTTGGCTGCTCGCCTGTGTTGCCACCTGGATTCTGCGCGGGACGTCC
TTCTGCTACGTCCCTTCGGCCCTCAATCCAGCGGACCTTCCTTCCCGCGGCCTGCTGCCGGCTCTGCGGC
CTCTTCCGCGTCTTCGCCTTCGCCCTCAGACGAGTCGGATCTCCCTTTGGGCCGCCTCCCCGCGGCCTGG
CCGGCCGCCAGCACAGTGGTCGATCGACCAATGCCCTGGCTCACAAATACCACTGAGATCTTTTTCCCTC
TGCCAAAAATTATGGGGACATCATGAAGCCCCTTGAGCATCTGACTTCTGGCTAATAAAGGAAATTTATT
TTCATTGCAATAGTGTGTTGGAATTTTTTGTGTCTCTCACTC
