>Addgene plasmid #50831 | pAcBac2.tR4-OMeYRS/GFP* | addgene partial sequence | sequence record 114877 | 50831 with pFB-Fwd
GGCTATGGCAGGGCTTGCGCTTAATGCGCCGCTACAGGGCGCGTGGGGATACCCCCTAGAGCCCCAGCTG
AAAAAATGGAGGGGGACGGATTCGAACCGCCGAACCCAAAGGGAGCGGATTTAGAGTCCGCCGCGTTTAG
CCACTTCGCTACCCCTCCGGTGTCTCTATCACTGATAGGGAACTTATAAGTCTCTATCACTGATAGGGAT
TTCACGTTTATGGTGATTTCCCAGAACACATAGCGACATGCAAATATTAAAAAATGGTGGGGGAAGGATT
CGAACCTTCGAAGTCTGTGACGGCAGATTTAGAGTCTGCTCCCTTTGGCCGCTCGGGAACCCCACCGGTG
TTTCGTCCTTTCCACAAGATATATAAAGCCAAGAAATCGAAATACTTTCAAGTTACGGTAAGCATATGAT
AGTCCATTTTAAAACATAATTTTAAAACTGCAAACTACCCAAGAAATTATTACTTTCTACGTCACGTATT
TTGTACTAATATCTTTGTGTTTACAGTCAAATTAATTCTAATTATCTCTCTAACAGCCTTGTATCGTATA
TGCAAATATGAAGGAATCATGGGAAATAGGCCCTCTTCCTGCCCGAGATCTGGTTCTTTCCGCCTCAGAA
GCCATAGAGCCCACCGCATCCCCAGCATGCCTGCTATTGTCTTCCCAATCCTCCCCCTTGCTGTCCTGCC
CCACCCCACCCCCCAGAATAGAATGACACCTACTCAGACAATGCGATGCAATTTCCTCATTTTATTAGGA
AAGGACAGTGGGAGTGGCACCTTCCAGGGTCAAGGAAGGCACGGGGGAGGGGCAAACAACAGATGGCTGG
CAACTAGAAGGCACAGTCGAGGCTGATCAGCGGGTTTAAACGGGCCCTCTAGACTCGAGTTAAAGTCGAC
TTAACGCGTTGAATTCTTAAACGGGCCCT
